LOCUS       Exported 5214 bp ds-DNA circular SYN 12-MAY-2021
DEFINITION  Yeast Expression plasmid for SARS-CoV-2 ORF7a protein.
ACCESSION   .
VERSION     .
KEYWORDS    pGBW-m4046238
SOURCE      synthetic DNA construct
  ORGANISM  synthetic DNA construct
REFERENCE   1 (bases 1 to 5214)
  TITLE     SARS-CoV-2 protein Yeast expression constructs, tagged, for protein
            expression and/or purification
REFERENCE   2 (bases 1 to 5214)
  AUTHORS   .
  TITLE     Direct Submission
  JOURNAL   Exported May 12, 2021 from SnapGene Server 1.1.58
            http://www.snapgene.com
FEATURES             Location/Qualifiers
     source          1..5214
                     /organism="synthetic DNA construct"
                     /mol_type="other DNA"
     promoter        25..466
                     /gene="S. cerevisiae GAL1"
                     /label=GAL1 promoter
                     /note="inducible promoter, regulated by Gal4"
     protein_bind    25..142
                     /label=UAS
                     /bound_moiety="Gal4"
                     /note="upstream activating sequence mediating
                     Gal4-dependent induction"
     primer_bind     437..460
                     /label=GAL1
                     /note="S. cerevisiae GAL1 promoter, forward primer"
     CDS             841..858
                     /codon_start=1
                     /product="thrombin recognition and cleavage site"
                     /label=thrombin site
                     /translation="LVPRGS"
     CDS             859..924
                     /codon_start=1
                     /product="three tandem FLAG(R) epitope tags, followed by an
                     enterokinase cleavage site"
                     /label=3xFLAG
                     /translation="DYKDHDGDYKDHDIDYKDDDDK"
     primer_bind     complement(969..987)
                     /label=CYC1
                     /note="CYC1 transcription termination signal, reverse
                     primer"
     CDS             1338..2141
                     /codon_start=1
                     /gene="S. cerevisiae URA3"
                     /product="orotidine-5'-phosphate decarboxylase, required
                     for uracil biosynthesis"
                     /label=URA3
                     /note="yeast auxotrophic marker, counterselectable with
                     5-fluoroorotic acid (5-FOA)"
                     /translation="MSKATYKERAATHPSPVAAKLFNIMHEKQTNLCASLDVRTTKELL
                     ELVEALGPKICLLKTHVDILTDFSMEGTVKPLKALSAKYNFLLFEDRKFADIGNTVKLQ
                     YSAGVYRIAEWADITNAHGVVGPGIVSGLKQAAEEVTKEPRGLLMLAELSCKGSLSTGE
                     YTKGTVDIAKSDKDFVIGFIAQRDMGGRDEGYDWLIMTPGVGLDDKGDALGQQYRTVDD
                     VVSTGSDIIIVGRGLFAKGRDAKVEGERYRKAGWEAYLRRCGQQN"
     rep_origin      2224..3206
                     /label=2u ori
                     /note="yeast 2u plasmid origin of replication"
     terminator      3284..3313
                     /label=T3Te terminator
                     /note="phage T3 early transcription terminator"
     rep_origin      3335..3922
                     /direction=RIGHT
                     /label=ori
                     /note="high-copy-number ColE1/pMB1/pBR322/pUC origin of
                     replication"
     terminator      3934..3961
                     /label=T7Te terminator
                     /note="phage T7 early transcription terminator"
     CDS             complement(3985..4176)
                     /codon_start=1
                     /gene="rop"
                     /product="Rop protein, which maintains plasmids at low copy
                     number"
                     /label=rop
                     /translation="MTKQEKTALNMARFIRSQTLTLLEKLNELDADEQADICESLHDHA
                     DELYRSCLARFGDDGENL"
     CDS             complement(4177..5037)
                     /codon_start=1
                     /gene="bla"
                     /product="beta-lactamase"
                     /label=AmpR
                     /note="confers resistance to ampicillin, carbenicillin, and
                     related antibiotics"
                     /translation="MSIQHFRVALIPFFAAFCLPVFAHPETLVKVKDAEDQLGARVGYI
                     ELDLNSGKILESLRPEERFPMMSTFKVLLCGAVLSRIDAGQEQLGRRIHYSQNDLVEYS
                     PVTEKHLTDGMTVRELCSAAITMSDNTAANLLLATIGGPKELTAFLHNMGDHVTRLDRW
                     EPELNEAIPNDERDTTMPVAMATTLRKLLTGELLTLASRQQLIDWMEADKVAGSLLRSA
                     LPAGWFIADKSGAGERGSRGIIAALGPDGKPSRIVVIYTTGSQATMDERNRQIAEIGAS
                     LIKHW"
     primer_bind     4800..4819
                     /label=Amp-R
                     /note="Ampicillin resistance gene, reverse primer"
     promoter        complement(5038..5140)
                     /label=cat promoter
                     /note="promoter of the E. coli cat gene encoding
                     chloramphenicol acetyltransferase"
     terminator      5141..5172
                     /label=tonB terminator
                     /note="bidirectional E. coli tonB-P14 transcription
                     terminator"
ORIGIN
        1 gcggccgctt gctatattga agtacggatt agaagccgcc gagcgggcga cagccctccg
       61 acggaagact ctcctccgtg cgtcctcgtc ttcaccggtc gcgttcctga aacgcagatg
      121 tgcctcgcgc cgcactgctc cgaacaataa agattctaca atactagctt ttatggttat
      181 gaagaggaaa aattggcagt aacctggccc cacaaacctt caaattaacg aatcaaatta
      241 acaaccatag gatgataatg cgattagttt tttagcctta tttctggggt aattaatcag
      301 cgaagcgatg atttttgatc tattaacaga tatataaatg gaaaagctgc ataaccactt
      361 taactaatac tttcaacatt ttcagtttgt attacttctt attcaaatgt cataaaagta
      421 tcaacaaaaa attgttaata tacctctata ctttaacgtc aaggagaaaa aactataatg
      481 aaaattatcc tattcttagc attgataacc ctggctacgt gtgagcttta tcactaccag
      541 gaatgcgtta gggggacaac tgtcttgttg aaggaacctt gttcatctgg aacttacgaa
      601 ggcaattcgc catttcatcc attggctgat aacaagttcg ccttaacctg ttttagtact
      661 caattcgctt tcgcttgtcc cgacggtgtg aaacacgttt atcaattgag agcgagatcc
      721 gtaagcccaa agttatttat ccgtcaagaa gaagttcaag agttgtactc cccaattttt
      781 ctaattgtcg ccgctatcgt tttcattacc ttgtgtttca cactgaagcg aaagactgaa
      841 ctcgtgccga gaggttctga ttataaagat catgatggtg attataaaga tcatgatatt
      901 gattataaag atgatgatga taaataaaca ggcccctttt cctttgtcga tatcatgtaa
      961 ttagttatgt cacgcttaca ttcacgccct cctcccacat ccgctctaac cgaaaaggaa
     1021 ggagttagac aacctgaagt ctaggtccct atttattttt tttaatagtt atgttagtat
     1081 taagaacgtt atttatattt caaatttttc ttttttttct gtacaaagcg gccgccgaac
     1141 cactagtgca ctgcagtaca cggtttcctt gaaatttttt tgattcggta atctccgaac
     1201 agaaggaaga acgaaggaag gagcacagac ttagattggt atatatacgc atatgtagtg
     1261 ttgaagaaac atgaaattgc ccagtattct taacccaact gcacagaaca aaaacgtgca
     1321 ggaaacgaag ataaatcatg tcgaaagcta catataagga acgtgctgct actcatccta
     1381 gtcctgttgc tgccaagcta tttaatatca tgcacgaaaa gcaaacaaac ttgtgtgctt
     1441 cattggatgt tcgtaccacc aaggaattac tggagttagt tgaagcatta ggtcccaaaa
     1501 tttgtttact aaaaacacat gtggatatct tgactgattt ttccatggag ggcacagtta
     1561 agccgctaaa ggcattatcc gccaagtaca attttttact cttcgaggac agaaaatttg
     1621 ctgacattgg taatacagtc aaattgcagt actctgcggg tgtatacaga atagcagaat
     1681 gggcagacat tacgaatgca cacggtgtgg tgggcccagg tattgttagc ggtttgaagc
     1741 aggcggcaga agaagtaaca aaggaaccta gaggcctttt gatgttagca gaattgtcat
     1801 gcaagggctc cctatctact ggagaatata ctaagggtac tgttgacatt gcgaagagcg
     1861 acaaagattt tgttatcggc tttattgctc aaagagacat gggtggaaga gatgaaggtt
     1921 acgattggtt gattatgaca cccggtgtgg gtttagatga caagggagat gcattgggtc
     1981 aacagtatag aaccgtggat gatgtggttt ctacaggatc tgacattatt attgttggaa
     2041 gaggactatt tgcaaaggga agggatgcta aggtagaggg tgaacgttac agaaaagcag
     2101 gctgggaagc atatttgaga agatgcggcc agcaaaacta aaaaactgta ttataagtaa
     2161 atgcatgtat actaaactca caaattagag cttcaattta attatatcag ttattacccg
     2221 agtaacgaag catctgtgct tcattttgta gaacaaaaat gcaacgcgag agcgctaatt
     2281 tttcaaacaa agaatctgag ctgcattttt acagaacaga aatgcaacgc gaaagcgcta
     2341 ttttaccaac gaagaatctg tgcttcattt ttgtaaaaca aaaatgcaac gcgagagcgc
     2401 taatttttca aacaaagaat ctgagctgca tttttacaga acagaaatgc aacgcgagag
     2461 cgctatttta ccaacaaaga atctatactt cttttttgtt ctacaaaaat gcatcccgag
     2521 agcgctattt ttctaacaaa gcatcttaga ttactttttt tctcctttgt gcgctctata
     2581 atgcagtctc ttgataactt tttgcactgt aggtccgtta aggttagaag aaggctactt
     2641 tggtgtctat tttctcttcc ataaaaaaag cctgactcca cttcccgcgt ttactgatta
     2701 ctagcgaagc tgcgggtgca ttttttcaag ataaaggcat ccccgattat attctatacc
     2761 gatgtggatt gcgcatactt tgtgaacaga aagtgatagc gttgatgatt cttcattggt
     2821 cagaaaatta tgaacggttt cttctatttt gtctctatat actacgtata ggaaatgttt
     2881 acattttcgt attgttttcg attcactcta tgaatagttc ttactacaat ttttttgtct
     2941 aaagagtaat actagagata aacataaaaa atgtagaggt cgagtttaga tgcaagttca
     3001 aggagcgaaa ggtggatggg taggttatat agggatatag cacagagata tatagcaaag
     3061 agatactttt gagcaatgtt tgtggaagcg gtattcgcaa tattttagta gctcgttaca
     3121 gtccggtgcg tttttggttt tttgaaagtg cgtcatcaga gcgcttttgg ttttcaaaag
     3181 cgctctgaag ttcctatact ttctagctag agaataggaa cttcccgagc ggccgcgtgt
     3241 tacaagcttg actccagcgt aactggactg caatcaactc actggctcac cttcacgggt
     3301 gggcctttct tcggtagaaa atcaaaggat cttcttgaga tccttttttt ctgcgcgtaa
     3361 tctgctgctt gcaaacaaaa aaaccaccgc taccagcggt ggtttgtttg ccggatcaag
     3421 agctaccaac tctttttccg aggtaactgg cttcagcaga gcgcagatac caaatactgt
     3481 tcttctagtg tagccgtagt taggccacca cttcaagaac tctgtagcac cgcctacata
     3541 cctcgctctg ctaatcctgt taccagtggc tgctgccagt ggcgataagt cgtgtcttac
     3601 cgggttggac tcaagacgat agttaccgga taaggcgcag cggtcgggct gaacgggggg
     3661 ttcgtgcaca cagcccagct tggagcgaac gacctacacc gaactgagat acctacagcg
     3721 tgagctatga gaaagcgcca cgcttcccga agggagaaag gcggacaggt atccggtaag
     3781 cggcagggtc ggaacaggag agcgcacgag ggagcttcca ggggtaaacg cctggtatct
     3841 ttatagtcct gtcgggtttc gccacctctg acttgagcat cgatttttgt gatgctcgtc
     3901 aggggggcgg agcctatgga aaaacgccag caacgcagaa aggcccaccc gaaggtgagc
     3961 caggtgatta catttgggcc ctcatcagag gttttcaccg tcatcaccga aacgcgcgag
     4021 gcagctgcgg taaagctcat cagcgtggtc gtgaagcgat tcacagatgt ctgcctgttc
     4081 atccgcgtcc agctcgttga gtttctccag aagcgttaat gtctggcttc tgataaagcg
     4141 ggccatgtta agggcggttt tttcctgttt ggtcacttac caatgcttaa tcagtgaggc
     4201 acctatctca gcgatctgtc tatttcgttc atccatagtt gcctgactcc ccgtcgtgta
     4261 gataactacg atgcgggagg gcttaccatc tggccccagt gctgcaatga taccgcgaga
     4321 cccacgctca ccggctccag atttatcagc aataaaccag ccagccggga gggccgagcg
     4381 cagaagtgat cctgcaactt tatccgcctc catccagtct attaattgtt gccgggaagc
     4441 tagagtaagt agttcgccag ttaatagttt gcgcaacgtt gttgccattg ctacaggcat
     4501 cgtggtgtca cgctcgtcgt ttggtatggc ttcattcagc tccggttccc aacgatcaag
     4561 gcgagttaca tgatccccca tgttgtgcaa aaaagcggtt agctccttcg gtcctccgat
     4621 cgttgccaga agtaagttgg ccgcagtgtt atcactcatg gttatggcag cactgcataa
     4681 ttctcttact gtcatgccat ccgtgagatg cttttctgtg actggtgagt actcaaccaa
     4741 gtcattctga gaatagtgta tgcggcgacc gagttgctct tgcccggcgt caatacggga
     4801 taataccgcg ccacatagca gaactttaaa agtgctcatc attggaaaac gttcttcggg
     4861 gcgtaaactc tcaaggatct taccgctgtt gagatccagt tcgatgtaac ccactcgtgc
     4921 acccaactga tcttcagcat cttttacttt caccagcgtt tctgggtgag caaaaacagg
     4981 aaggcaaaat gccgcaaaaa agggaataag ggcgacacgg aaatgttgaa tactcatttt
     5041 agcttcctta gctcctgaaa atctcgataa ctcaaaaaat acgcccggta gtgatcttat
     5101 ttcattatgg tgaaagttgg aacctcttac gtgccgatca agtcaaaagc ctccggtcgg
     5161 aggcttttga ctttctgcta tggaggtcag gtatgattta aatggtcagt taga
//
